Addgene plasmid #73334: pLVX-EGFP-C3-cenexin
Purpose: Lentiviral vector encoding cenexin with an N-terminal EGFP tag
Depositing lab: Manuel Thery. Depositing organization: Commissariat Energie Atomique (CEA), Grenoble.
Backbone
  Vector backbone: pLVX-EGFP-C3
  Backbone manufacturer: Modified Clontech
  Backbone size w/o insert (bp): 8700
  Total vector size (bp): 11225
  Vector type: Mammalian Expression, Lentiviral
  Selectable markers: Puromycin
Growth in bacteria
  Bacterial resistance: Ampicillin, 100 μg/mL
  Growth temperature: 37°C
  Growth strain: NEB Stable
  Copy number: High Copy
Gene/Insert
  Gene/Insert name: cenexin/ODF2
  Species: H. sapiens (human)
  Insert size (bp): 2475
  GenBank ID: NM_001242352.1
  Entrez Gene: ODF2 (a.k.a. CT134, ODF2/1, ODF2/2, ODF84)
  Promoter: CMV
  Tag / fusion protein: EGFP (N terminal on backbone)
  Cloning method: Restriction Enzyme; 5′ cloning site Sal I---Xho I (destroyed during cloning); 3′ cloning site BamH I (not destroyed)
  Sequencing primers: 5′ EGFP 3' Fw
Terms and licenses: Academic/Nonprofit Terms; Industry Terms: Not Available to Industry
How to cite: pLVX-EGFP-C3-cenexin was a gift from Manuel Thery (Addgene plasmid # 73334 ; http://n2t.net/addgene:73334 ; RRID:Addgene_73334)
