[The description below was written by a language model from this plasmid's Addgene catalogue record and pLannotate feature annotations shown in this document.]
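Description:
pLVX-EGFP-C3-cenexin is an HIV-1-based lentiviral transfer plasmid for mammalian expression, built on a modified Clontech pLVX-EGFP-C3 backbone. It encodes human cenexin (ODF2) fused to an N-terminal EGFP tag. In bacteria it is maintained through a high-copy ColE1/pUC-type origin and an ampicillin resistance gene. The catalogue lists a total size of about 11.2 kb with an insert of roughly 2.5 kb, which agrees closely with the 11,288-nt depositor sequence that was annotated.

The viral region lies between two LTR elements. It contains the Ψ packaging signal with an adjoining gag fragment, the Rev response element for Rev-dependent nuclear export of the genomic RNA, and the cPPT/CTS, which aids nuclear import of the reverse-transcribed genome. Downstream, the CMV immediate-early enhancer and promoter drive the EGFP coding sequence, which is followed after a short linker by the ODF2 open reading frame. The annotation tool matched this frame to the rat Odf2 protein entry, but the catalogue gives the species as human. The insert was cloned by joining compatible SalI and XhoI ends at the 5′ side, which destroyed the site, and through a retained BamHI site at the 3′ side. A separate mouse PGK promoter expresses puromycin N-acetyltransferase so that transduced cells can be selected. A WPRE ahead of the 3′ LTR enhances transcript stability and expression.

ODF2/cenexin is a scaffold protein of the distal and subdistal appendages of mother centrioles. The construct therefore suits stable fluorescent labelling of this protein in mammalian cells, although the record states only the basic purpose of encoding the tagged protein.
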