Features (pLannotate 1.2.2; 25 found; start..end, strand, type, name):
      1..717     +  CDS            EGFP: EGFP is a basic (constitutively fluorescent) green fluorescent protein published in 1996, derived from Aequorea victoria. It is reported to be a rapidly-maturing weak dimer with moderate acid sensitivity.
    733..3204    +  CDS            Odf2: ODFP2_RAT - Also known as Odf84. Experimental evidence at protein level: Swiss-Prot protein existence level 1. Seems to be a major component of sperm tail outer dense fibers (ODF). ODFs are filamentous structures located on the outside of the axoneme in the midpiece and principal piece of the mammalian sperm tail and may help to maintain the passive elastic structures and elastic recoil of the sperm tail. May have a modulating influence on sperm motility. Functions as a general scaffold protein that is specifically localized at the distal/subdistal appendages of mother centrioles. Component of
   3304..3803    +  promoter       PGK promoter: mouse phosphoglycerate kinase 1 promoter
   3824..4423    +  CDS            PuroR: puromycin N-acetyltransferase; pac from Streptomyces alboniger; confers resistance to puromycin
   4437..5025    +  misc_feature   WPRE: woodchuck hepatitis virus posttranscriptional regulatory element
   5042..5560    +  CDS            nef (fragment): NEF_HV1BR - Experimental evidence at protein level: Swiss-Prot protein existence level 1. Extracellular Nef protein targets CD4(+) T-lymphocytes for apoptosis by interacting with CXCR4 surface receptors (PubMed:14990729). From Human immunodeficiency virus type 1 group M subtype B (isolate BRU/LAI) (HIV-1).
   5608..5865    +  LTR            5' LTR (truncated): truncated 5' long terminal repeat (LTR) from HIV-1
   6015..6037    -  protein_bind   lac operator (fragment): The lac repressor binds to the lac operator to inhibit transcription in E. coli. This inhibition can be relieved by adding lactose or isopropyl-β-D-thiogalactopyranoside (IPTG). lac repressor encoded by lacI
   6041..6071    -  promoter       lac promoter: promoter for the E. coli lac operon
   6086..6107    -  protein_bind   CAP binding site: CAP binding activates transcription in the presence of cAMP. E. coli catabolite activator protein
   6120..6212    -  CDS            lacI (fragment): lac repressor; lacI; The lac repressor binds to the lac operator to inhibit transcription in E. coli. This inhibition can be relieved by adding lactose or isopropyl-β-D-thiogalactopyranoside (IPTG).
   6395..6983    -  rep_origin     ori: high-copy-number ColE1/pMB1/pBR322/pUC origin of replication
   7154..8014    -  CDS            AmpR: β-lactamase; bla; confers resistance to ampicillin, carbenicillin, and related antibiotics
   8015..8119    -  promoter       AmpR promoter: bla
   8167..8301    +  polyA_signal   SV40 poly(A) signal: SV40 polyadenylation signal
   8468..8797    +  CDS            nef (fragment): NEF_HV1BR - Experimental evidence at protein level: Swiss-Prot protein existence level 1. Extracellular Nef protein targets CD4(+) T-lymphocytes for apoptosis by interacting with CXCR4 surface receptors (PubMed:14990729). From Human immunodeficiency virus type 1 group M subtype B (isolate BRU/LAI) (HIV-1).
   8845..9102    +  LTR            5' LTR (truncated): truncated 5' long terminal repeat (LTR) from HIV-1
   9149..9274    +  misc_feature   HIV-1 Ψ: packaging signal of human immunodeficiency virus type 1
   9258..9596    +  CDS            HIV-1 gag (fragment): gag protein from human immunodeficiency virus 1; gag
   9771..10004   +  misc_feature   RRE: The Rev response element (RRE) of HIV-1 allows for Rev-dependent mRNA export from the nucleus to the cytoplasm.
  10381..10481   +  CDS            Rev (fragment): human immunodeficiency virus 1 (HIV-1) Rev protein; rev; enhances nuclear export of unspliced and incompletely spliced viral mRNAs
  10496..10611   +  misc_feature   cPPT/CTS: central polypurine tract and central termination sequence of HIV-1 (lacking the first T)
  10669..10972   +  enhancer       CMV enhancer: human cytomegalovirus immediate early enhancer
  10973..11176   +  promoter       CMV promoter: human cytomegalovirus (CMV) immediate early promoter
  11261..11287   +  misc_feature   MCS (fragment): multiple cloning site
>Addgene plasmid #73334 | pLVX-EGFP-C3-cenexin | depositor full sequence | sequence record 139040 | pLVX-EGFP-C3-cenexin sequence 11288 bps
ATGGTGAGCAAGGGCGAGGAGCTGTTCACCGGGGTGGTGCCCATCCTGGTCGAGCTGGACGGCGACGTAA
ACGGCCACAAGTTCAGCGTGTCCGGCGAGGGCGAGGGCGATGCCACCTACGGCAAGCTGACCCTGAAGTT
CATCTGCACCACCGGCAAGCTGCCCGTGCCCTGGCCCACCCTCGTGACCACCCTGACCTACGGCGTGCAG
TGCTTCAGCCGCTACCCCGACCACATGAAGCAGCACGACTTCTTCAAGTCCGCCATGCCCGAAGGCTACG
TCCAGGAGCGCACCATCTTCTTCAAGGACGACGGCAACTACAAGACCCGCGCCGAGGTGAAGTTCGAGGG
CGACACCCTGGTGAACCGCATCGAGCTGAAGGGCATCGACTTCAAGGAGGACGGCAACATCCTGGGGCAC
AAGCTGGAGTACAACTACAACAGCCACAACGTCTATATCATGGCCGACAAGCAGAAGAACGGCATCAAGG
TGAACTTCAAGATCCGCCACAACATCGAGGACGGCAGCGTGCAGCTCGCCGACCACTACCAGCAGAACAC
CCCCATCGGCGACGGCCCCGTGCTGCTGCCCGACAACCACTACCTGAGCACCCAGTCCGCCCTGAGCAAA
GACCCCAACGAGAAGCGCGATCACATGGTCCTGCTGGAGTTCGTGACCGCCGCCGGGATCACTCTCGGCA
TGGACGAGCTGTACAAGTACTCAGATCTCGACATGAAGGACCGCTCTTCAACTCCCCCCTTACATGTTCA
CGTGGATGAGAACACCCCTGTCCACGTCCACATAAAAAAACTCCCGAAACCATCAGCGACCAGCAGCCAG
AAATCTCACAAGCGAGGAATGAAAGGGGACACTGTGAATGTGCGGCGGAGTGTCCGGGTGAAAACCAAGG
TACCTTGGATGCCCCCTGGAAAATCATCTGCCCGGCCTGTGGGATGCAAGTGGGAGAATCCACCTCATTG
CCTGGAGATCACGCCACCATCTTCAGAAAAGCTGGTCTCAGTGATGCGGTTAAGTGACCTCTCTACAGAA
GATGATGACTCAGGTCACTGTAAAATGAACCGTTATGATAAGAAGATTGATAGTCTAATGAATGCGGTTG
GTTGTCTGAAGTCTGAGGTCAAGATGCAAAAAGGTGAGCGCCAGATGGCCAAAAGGTTCCTGGAGGAACG
GAAGGAAGAGCTGGAGGAGGTGGCCCACGAACTGGCTGAGACTGAGCACGAGAACACGGTGTTGAGGCAC
AACATCGAGCGCATGAAGGAGGAGAAGGACTTCACCATACTTCAGAAGAAACACCTACAACAGGAGAAGG
AGTGCCTCATGTCCAAGCTGGTGGAGGCGGAAATGGATGGGGCTGCGGCTGCCAAGCAGGTCATGGCCTT
GAAGGATACCATCGGGAAGCTGAAAACGGAGAAACAAATGACCTGCACGGACATCAACACCCTGACAAGG
CAGAAGGAACTTCTCCTGCAGAAGCTGAGCACATTTGAGGAGACCAACCGCACCCTCCGAGACCTCCTGA
GGGAACAGCACTGCAAAGAGGATTCTGAAAGACTAATGGAGCAACAAGGAGCACTGCTGAAACGGCTGGC
GGAGGCCGACTCAGAGAAAGCGCGCCTGCTGTTACTGCTGCAAGACAAGGACAAGGAGGTGGAAGAGCTC
CTTCAGGAAATACAATGTGAGAAGGCTCAAGCAAAGACAGCCTCTGAGCTTTCTAAATCCATGGAGTCCA
TGCGTGGGCATTTGCAGGCACAGCTTCGGTCCAAAGAGGCTGAGAACAGTCGCCTGTGCATGCAGATTAA
GAATCTGGAGCGCAGCGGGAATCAGCATAAGGCAGAAGTGGAGGCCATCATGGAGCAGCTGAAGGAGTTG
AAGCAGAAGGGAGACCGAGACAAAGAGAGCTTGAAGAAGGCCATCCGAGCCCAGAAGGAGCGAGCCGAGA
AGAGCGAGGAGTATGCTGAGCAGCTACACGTGCAACTCGCTGACAAGGATCTTTATGTCGCTGAAGCTTT
ATCCACTCTGGAATCCTGGAGGAGCCGCTACAACCAAGTTGTAAAAGAAAAGGGAGACCTTGAGCTGGAA
ATTATTGTCCTGAATGACCGGGTAACAGATCTTGTAAACCAACAACAAACCCTGGAGGAGAAGATGCGGG
AAGACCGGGATAGCCTGGTGGAGAGACTACACCGTCAGACTGCTGAGTATTCCGCATTCAAGCTGGAGAA
TGAGAGGCTGAAGGCCAGCTTTGCTCCAATGGAGGACAAACTCAACCAGGCACACCTCGAGGTCCAGCAG
CTGAAGGCCTCAGTGAAGAACTATGAGGGGATGATTGACAACTATAAGAGTCAGGTGATGAAGACCAGAT
TGGAGGCTGATGAAGTAGCTGCCCAGCTAGAACGCTGTGACAAAGAGAACAAGATCCTTAAAGATGAGAT
GAACAAAGAGATTGAGGCGGCACGAAGGCAGTTCCAGTCTCAGCTGGCTGACCTGCAGCAGCTCCCTGAC
ATCCTGAAGATCACGGAGGCGAAGCTGGCTGAGTGCCAAGACCAACTGCAGGGCTATGAGCGGAAGAACA
TCGACCTCACAGCCATCATATCAGACCTGCGCAGCCGGATCGAACACCAGGGGGACAAGCTGGAGATGGC
GAGAGAGAAACATCAGGCTTCCCAGAAGGAAAATAAACAGCTGAGTCTGAAGGTGGATGAACTGGAGAGG
AAACTGGAGGCGACCAGTGCCCAGAATATCGAGTTCCTACAGGTGATTGCCAAGAGGGAGGAGGCAATCC
ACCAGTCCCAGCTGCGGCTGGAGGAGAAAACACGGGAATGTGGGACCCTGGCAAGGCAGTTGGAGAGTGC
CATTGAAGATGCGAGGAGGCAGGTGGAACAAACCAAGGAGCACGCACTCTCCAAGGAGCGAGCAGCCCAG
AACAAAATCCTGGACCTTGAGACCCAGCTGAGCAGAACCAAAACGGAATTGAGCCAGCTGCGGCGGAGCC
GTGATGATGCGGACCGCCGCTACCAGAGCCGGCTGCAAGACCTGAAAGATCGCCTGGAGCAGTCCGAGAG
CACCAACCGCAGCATGCAGAACTACGTCCAGTTCCTCAAATCATCATACGCCAACGTGTTTGGGGATGGT
CCCTATTCCACCTTCCTGACTAGCTCTCCCATCCGCTCCCGATCTCCTCCTGCCTGAGGATCCGCGGCCG
CGACCCTAGGCCGACGCGTCCGGTTAACCGGGATCGAGATCCTGCAGAACCACGAGTCTGGTTGCATTCT
AGATAATTCTACCGGGTAGGGGAGGCGCTTTTCCCAAGGCAGTCTGGAGCATGCGCTTTAGCAGCCCCGC
TGGGCACTTGGCGCTACACAAGTGGCCTCTGGCCTCGCACACATTCCACATCCACCGGTAGGCGCCAACC
GGCTCCGTTCTTTGGTGGCCCCTTCGCGCCACCTTCTACTCCTCCCCTAGTCAGGAAGTTCCCCCCCGCC
CCGCAGCTCGCGTCGTGCAGGACGTGACAAATGGAAGTAGCACGTCTCACTAGTCTCGTGCAGATGGACA
GCACCGCTGAGCAATGGAAGCGGGTAGGCCTTTGGGGCAGCGGCCAATAGCAGCTTTGCTCCTTCGCTTT
CTGGGCTCAGAGGCTGGGAAGGGGTGGGTCCGGGGGCGGGCTCAGGGGCGGGCTCAGGGGCGGGGCGGGC
GCCCGAAGGTCCTCCGGAGGCCCGGCATTCTGCACGCTTCAAAAGCGCACGTCTGCCGCGCTGTTCTCCT
CTTCCTCATCTCCGGGCCTTTCGACCTGCAGCCCAAGCTTACCATGACCGAGTACAAGCCCACGGTGCGC
CTCGCCACCCGCGACGACGTCCCCAGGGCCGTACGCACCCTCGCCGCCGCGTTCGCCGACTACCCCGCCA
CGCGCCACACCGTCGATCCGGACCGCCACATCGAGCGGGTCACCGAGCTGCAAGAACTCTTCCTCACGCG
CGTCGGGCTCGACATCGGCAAGGTGTGGGTCGCGGACGACGGCGCCGCGGTGGCGGTCTGGACCACGCCG
GAGAGCGTCGAAGCGGGGGCGGTGTTCGCCGAGATCGGCCCGCGCATGGCCGAGTTGAGCGGTTCCCGGC
TGGCCGCGCAGCAACAGATGGAAGGCCTCCTGGCGCCGCACCGGCCCAAGGAGCCCGCGTGGTTCCTGGC
CACCGTCGGCGTCTCGCCCGACCACCAGGGCAAGGGTCTGGGCAGCGCCGTCGTGCTCCCCGGAGTGGAG
GCGGCCGAGCGCGCCGGGGTGCCCGCCTTCCTGGAGACCTCCGCGCCCCGCAACCTCCCCTTCTACGAGC
GGCTCGGCTTCACCGTCACCGCCGACGTCGAGGTGCCCGAAGGACCGCGCACCTGGTGCATGACCCGCAA
GCCCGGTGCCTGACCGCGTCTGGAACAATCAACCTCTGGATTACAAAATTTGTGAAAGATTGACTGGTAT
TCTTAACTATGTTGCTCCTTTTACGCTATGTGGATACGCTGCTTTAATGCCTTTGTATCATGCTATTGCT
TCCCGTATGGCTTTCATTTTCTCCTCCTTGTATAAATCCTGGTTGCTGTCTCTTTATGAGGAGTTGTGGC
CCGTTGTCAGGCAACGTGGCGTGGTGTGCACTGTGTTTGCTGACGCAACCCCCACTGGTTGGGGCATTGC
CACCACCTGTCAGCTCCTTTCCGGGACTTTCGCTTTCCCCCTCCCTATTGCCACGGCGGAACTCATCGCC
GCCTGCCTTGCCCGCTGCTGGACAGGGGCTCGGCTGTTGGGCACTGACAATTCCGTGGTGTTGTCGGGGA
AGCTGACGTCCTTTCCATGGCTGCTCGCCTGTGTTGCCACCTGGATTCTGCGCGGGACGTCCTTCTGCTA
CGTCCCTTCGGCCCTCAATCCAGCGGACCTTCCTTCCCGCGGCCTGCTGCCGGCTCTGCGGCCTCTTCCG
CGTCTTCGCCTTCGCCCTCAGACGAGTCGGATCTCCCTTTGGGCCGCCTCCCCGCCTGGAATTAATTCTG
CAGTCGAGACCTAGAAAAACATGGAGCAATCACAAGTAGCAATACAGCAGCTACCAATGCTGATTGTGCC
TGGCTAGAAGCACAAGAGGAGGAGGAGGTGGGTTTTCCAGTCACACCTCAGGTACCTTTAAGACCAATGA
CTTACAAGGCAGCTGTAGATCTTAGCCACTTTTTAAAAGAAAAGAGGGGACTGGAAGGGCTAATTCACTC
CCAACGAAGACAAGATATCCTTGATCTGTGGATCTACCACACACAAGGCTACTTCCCTGATTAGCAGAAC
TACACACCAGGGCCAGGGGTCAGATATCCACTGACCTTTGGATGGTGCTACAAGCTAGTACCAGTTGAGC
CAGATAAGGTAGAAGAGGCCAATAAAGGAGAGAACACCAGCTTGTTACACCCTGTGAGCCTGCATGGGAT
GGATGACCCGGAGAGAGAAGTGTTAGAGTGGAGGTTTGACAGCCGCCTAGCATTTCATCACGTGGCCCGA
GAGCTGCATCCGGAGTACTTCAAGAACTGCTGATATCGAGCTTGCTACAAGGGACTTTCCGCTGGGGACT
TTCCAGGGAGGCGTGGCCTGGGCGGGACTGGGGAGTGGCGAGCCCTCAGATCCTGCATATAAGCAGCTGC
TTTTTGCCTGTACTGGGTCTCTCTGGTTAGACCAGATCTGAGCCTGGGAGCTCTCTGGCTAACTAGGGAA
CCCACTGCTTAAGCCTCAATAAAGCTTGCCTTGAGTGCTTCAAGTAGTGTGTGCCCGTCTGTTGTGTGAC
TCTGGTAACTAGAGATCCCTCAGACCCTTTTAGTCAGTGTGGAAAATCTCTAGCAGTAGTAGTTCATGTC
ATCTTATTATTCAGTATTTATAACTTGCAAAGAAATGAATATCAGAGAGTGAGAGGCCTTGACATTGCTA
GCGTTTACCGTCGACCTCTAGCTAGAGCTTGGCGTAATCATGGTCATAGCTGTTTCCTGTGTGAAATTGT
TATCCGCTCACAATTCCACACAACATACGAGCCGGAAGCATAAAGTGTAAAGCCTGGGGTGCCTAATGAG
TGAGCTAACTCACATTAATTGCGTTGCGCTCACTGCCCGCTTTCCAGTCGGGAAACCTGTCGTGCCAGCT
GCATTAATGAATCGGCCAACGCGCGGGGAGAGGCGGTTTGCGTATTGGGCGCTCTTCCGCTTCCTCGCTC
ACTGACTCGCTGCGCTCGGTCGTTCGGCTGCGGCGAGCGGTATCAGCTCACTCAAAGGCGGTAATACGGT
TATCCACAGAATCAGGGGATAACGCAGGAAAGAACATGTGAGCAAAAGGCCAGCAAAAGGCCAGGAACCG
TAAAAAGGCCGCGTTGCTGGCGTTTTTCCATAGGCTCCGCCCCCCTGACGAGCATCACAAAAATCGACGC
TCAAGTCAGAGGTGGCGAAACCCGACAGGACTATAAAGATACCAGGCGTTTCCCCCTGGAAGCTCCCTCG
TGCGCTCTCCTGTTCCGACCCTGCCGCTTACCGGATACCTGTCCGCCTTTCTCCCTTCGGGAAGCGTGGC
GCTTTCTCATAGCTCACGCTGTAGGTATCTCAGTTCGGTGTAGGTCGTTCGCTCCAAGCTGGGCTGTGTG
CACGAACCCCCCGTTCAGCCCGACCGCTGCGCCTTATCCGGTAACTATCGTCTTGAGTCCAACCCGGTAA
GACACGACTTATCGCCACTGGCAGCAGCCACTGGTAACAGGATTAGCAGAGCGAGGTATGTAGGCGGTGC
TACAGAGTTCTTGAAGTGGTGGCCTAACTACGGCTACACTAGAAGAACAGTATTTGGTATCTGCGCTCTG
CTGAAGCCAGTTACCTTCGGAAAAAGAGTTGGTAGCTCTTGATCCGGCAAACAAACCACCGCTGGTAGCG
GTGGTTTTTTTGTTTGCAAGCAGCAGATTACGCGCAGAAAAAAAGGATCTCAAGAAGATCCTTTGATCTT
TTCTACGGGGTCTGACGCTCAGTGGAACGAAAACTCACGTTAAGGGATTTTGGTCATGAGATTATCAAAA
AGGATCTTCACCTAGATCCTTTTAAATTAAAAATGAAGTTTTAAATCAATCTAAAGTATATATGAGTAAA
CTTGGTCTGACAGTTACCAATGCTTAATCAGTGAGGCACCTATCTCAGCGATCTGTCTATTTCGTTCATC
CATAGTTGCCTGACTCCCCGTCGTGTAGATAACTACGATACGGGAGGGCTTACCATCTGGCCCCAGTGCT
GCAATGATACCGCGAGACCCACGCTCACCGGCTCCAGATTTATCAGCAATAAACCAGCCAGCCGGAAGGG
CCGAGCGCAGAAGTGGTCCTGCAACTTTATCCGCCTCCATCCAGTCTATTAATTGTTGCCGGGAAGCTAG
AGTAAGTAGTTCGCCAGTTAATAGTTTGCGCAACGTTGTTGCCATTGCTACAGGCATCGTGGTGTCACGC
TCGTCGTTTGGTATGGCTTCATTCAGCTCCGGTTCCCAACGATCAAGGCGAGTTACATGATCCCCCATGT
TGTGCAAAAAAGCGGTTAGCTCCTTCGGTCCTCCGATCGTTGTCAGAAGTAAGTTGGCCGCAGTGTTATC
ACTCATGGTTATGGCAGCACTGCATAATTCTCTTACTGTCATGCCATCCGTAAGATGCTTTTCTGTGACT
GGTGAGTACTCAACCAAGTCATTCTGAGAATAGTGTATGCGGCGACCGAGTTGCTCTTGCCCGGCGTCAA
TACGGGATAATACCGCGCCACATAGCAGAACTTTAAAAGTGCTCATCATTGGAAAACGTTCTTCGGGGCG
AAAACTCTCAAGGATCTTACCGCTGTTGAGATCCAGTTCGATGTAACCCACTCGTGCACCCAACTGATCT
TCAGCATCTTTTACTTTCACCAGCGTTTCTGGGTGAGCAAAAACAGGAAGGCAAAATGCCGCAAAAAAGG
GAATAAGGGCGACACGGAAATGTTGAATACTCATACTCTTCCTTTTTCAATATTATTGAAGCATTTATCA
GGGTTATTGTCTCATGAGCGGATACATATTTGAATGTATTTAGAAAAATAAACAAATAGGGGTTCCGCGC
ACATTTCCCCGAAAAGTGCCACCTGACGTCGACGGATCGGGAGATCAACTTGTTTATTGCAGCTTATAAT
GGTTACAAATAAAGCAATAGCATCACAAATTTCACAAATAAAGCATTTTTTTCACTGCATTCTAGTTGTG
GTTTGTCCAAACTCATCAATGTATCTTATCATGTCTGGATCAACTGGATAACTCAAGCTAACCAAAATCA
TCCCAAACTTCCCACCCCATACCCTATTACCACTGCCAATTACCTGTGGTTTCATTTACTCTAAACCTGT
GATTCCTCTGAATTATTTTCATTTTAAAGAAATTGTATTTGTTAAATATGTACTACAAACTTAGTAGTTG
GAAGGGCTAATTCACTCCCAAAGAAGACAAGATATCCTTGATCTGTGGATCTACCACACACAAGGCTACT
TCCCTGATTAGCAGAACTACACACCAGGGCCAGGGGTCAGATATCCACTGACCTTTGGATGGTGCTACAA
GCTAGTACCAGTTGAGCCAGATAAGGTAGAAGAGGCCAATAAAGGAGAGAACACCAGCTTGTTACACCCT
GTGAGCCTGCATGGGATGGATGACCCGGAGAGAGAAGTGTTAGAGTGGAGGTTTGACAGCCGCCTAGCAT
TTCATCACGTGGCCCGAGAGCTGCATCCGGAGTACTTCAAGAACTGCTGATATCGAGCTTGCTACAAGGG
ACTTTCCGCTGGGGACTTTCCAGGGAGGCGTGGCCTGGGCGGGACTGGGGAGTGGCGAGCCCTCAGATCC
TGCATATAAGCAGCTGCTTTTTGCCTGTACTGGGTCTCTCTGGTTAGACCAGATCTGAGCCTGGGAGCTC
TCTGGCTAACTAGGGAACCCACTGCTTAAGCCTCAATAAAGCTTGCCTTGAGTGCTTCAAGTAGTGTGTG
CCCGTCTGTTGTGTGACTCTGGTAACTAGAGATCCCTCAGACCCTTTTAGTCAGTGTGGAAAATCTCTAG
CAGTGGCGCCCGAACAGGGACTTGAAAGCGAAAGGGAAACCAGAGGAGCTCTCTCGACGCAGGACTCGGC
TTGCTGAAGCGCGCACGGCAAGAGGCGAGGGGCGGCGACTGGTGAGTACGCCAAAAATTTTGACTAGCGG
AGGCTAGAAGGAGAGAGATGGGTGCGAGAGCGTCAGTATTAAGCGGGGGAGAATTAGATCGCGATGGGAA
AAAATTCGGTTAAGGCCAGGGGGAAAGAAAAAATATAAATTAAAACATATAGTATGGGCAAGCAGGGAGC
TAGAACGATTCGCAGTTAATCCTGGCCTGTTAGAAACATCAGAAGGCTGTAGACAAATACTGGGACAGCT
ACAACCATCCCTTCAGACAGGATCAGAAGAACTTAGATCATTATATAATACAGTAGCAACCCTCTATTGT
GTGCATCAAAGGATAGAGATAAAAGACACCAAGGAAGCTTTAGACAAGATAGAGGAAGAGCAAAACAAAA
GTAAGACCACCGCACAGCAAGCGGCCGGCCGCTGATCTTCAGACCTGGAGGAGGAGATATGAGGGACAAT
TGGAGAAGTGAATTATATAAATATAAAGTAGTAAAAATTGAACCATTAGGAGTAGCACCCACCAAGGCAA
AGAGAAGAGTGGTGCAGAGAGAAAAAAGAGCAGTGGGAATAGGAGCTTTGTTCCTTGGGTTCTTGGGAGC
AGCAGGAAGCACTATGGGCGCAGCGTCAATGACGCTGACGGTACAGGCCAGACAATTATTGTCTGGTATA
GTGCAGCAGCAGAACAATTTGCTGAGGGCTATTGAGGCGCAACAGCATCTGTTGCAACTCACAGTCTGGG
GCATCAAGCAGCTCCAGGCAAGAATCCTGGCTGTGGAAAGATACCTAAAGGATCAACAGCTCCTGGGGAT
TTGGGGTTGCTCTGGAAAACTCATTTGCACCACTGCTGTGCCTTGGAATGCTAGTTGGAGTAATAAATCT
CTGGAACAGATTTGGAATCACACGACCTGGATGGAGTGGGACAGAGAAATTAACAATTACACAAGCTTAA
TACACTCCTTAATTGAAGAATCGCAAAACCAGCAAGAAAAGAATGAACAAGAATTATTGGAATTAGATAA
ATGGGCAAGTTTGTGGAATTGGTTTAACATAACAAATTGGCTGTGGTATATAAAATTATTCATAATGATA
GTAGGAGGCTTGGTAGGTTTAAGAATAGTTTTTGCTGTACTTTCTATAGTGAATAGAGTTAGGCAGGGAT
ATTCACCATTATCGTTTCAGACCCACCTCCCAACCCCGAGGGGACCCGACAGGCCCGAAGGAATAGAAGA
AGAAGGTGGAGAGAGAGACAGAGACAGATCCATTCGATTAGTGAACGGATCTCGACGGTATCGCCTTTAA
AAGAAAAGGGGGGATTGGGGGGTACAGTGCAGGGGAAAGAATAGTAGACATAATAGCAACAGACATACAA
ACTAAAGAATTACAAAAACAAATTACAAAAATTCAAAATTTTCGGGTTTATTACAGGGACAGCAGAGATC
CAGTTTATCGATAAGCTTGGGAGTTCCGCGTTACATAACTTACGGTAAATGGCCCGCCTGGCTGACCGCC
CAACGACCCCCGCCCATTGACGTCAATAATGACGTATGTTCCCATAGTAACGCCAATAGGGACTTTCCAT
TGACGTCAATGGGTGGAGTATTTACGGTAAACTGCCCACTTGGCAGTACATCAAGTGTATCATATGCCAA
GTACGCCCCCTATTGACGTCAATGACGGTAAATGGCCCGCCTGGCATTATGCCCAGTACATGACCTTATG
GGACTTTCCTACTTGGCAGTACATCTACGTATTAGTCATCGCTATTACCATGGTGATGCGGTTTTGGCAG
TACATCAATGGGCGTGGATAGCGGTTTGACTCACGGGGATTTCCAAGTCTCCACCCCATTGACGTCAATG
GGAGTTTGTTTTGGCACCAAAATCAACGGGACTTTCCAAAATGTCGTAACAACTCCGCCCCATTGACGCA
AATGGGCGGTAGGCGTGTACGGTGGGAGGTCTATATAAGCAGAGCTCGTTTAGTGAACCGTCAGATCGCC
TGGAGACGCCATCCACGCTGTTTTGACCTCCATAGAAGACACCGACTCTACTAGAGGATCGCTAGCGCTA
CCGGACTCAGATCTCGAC
