>Addgene plasmid #73334 | pLVX-EGFP-C3-cenexin | addgene partial sequence | sequence record 139021 | EGFP-C 5'-CATGGTCCTGCTGGAGTTCGTG-3'
CTCTCGGCATGGACGAGCTGTACAAGTACTCAGATCTCGACATGAAGGACCGCTCTTCAACTCCCCCCTT
ACATGTTCACGTGGATGAGAACACCCCTGTCCACGTCCACATAAAAAAACTCCCGAAACCATCAGCGACC
AGCAGCCAGAAATCTCACAAGCGAGGAATGAAAGGGGACACTGTGAATGTGCGGCGGAGTGTCCGGGTGA
AAACCAAGGTACCTTGGATGCCCCCTGGAAAATCATCTGCCCGGCCTGTGGGATGCAAGTGGGAGAATCC
ACCTCATTGCCTGGAGATCACGCCACCATCTTCAGAAAAGCTGGTCTCAGTGATGCGGTTAAGTGACCTC
TCTACAGAAGATGATGACTCAGGTCACTGTAAAATGAACCGTTATGATAAGAAGATTGATAGTCTAATGA
ATGCGGTTGGTTGTCTGAAGTCTGAGGTCAAGATGCAAAAAGGTGAGCGCCAGATGGCCAAAAGGTTCCT
GGAGGAACGGAAGGAAGAGCTGGAGGAGGTGGCCCACGAACTGGCTGAGACTGAGCACGAGAACACGGTG
TTGAGGCACAACATCGAGCGCATGAAGGAGGAGAAGGACTTCACCATACTTCAGAAGAAACACCTACAAC
AGGAGAAGGAGTGCCTCATGTCCAAGCTGGTGGAGGCGGAAATGGATGGGGCTGCGGCTGCCAAGCAGGT
CATGGCCTTGAAGGATACCATCGGGAAGCTGAAAACGGAGAAACAAATGACCTGCACGGACATCAACACC
CTGACAAGGCAGAAGGAACTTCTCCTGCAGAAGCTGAGCACATTTGAGGAGACCAACCGCACCCTCCGAG
ACCTCCTGAGGGAACAGCACTGCAAAGAGGATTCTGAAAGACTAATGGAGCAACAAGGAGCACTGCTGAA
ACGGCTGGCGGAGGCCGACTCAGAGAAAGCGCGCCTGCTGTTACTGCTGCAAGACAAGGACAAGGAGGTG
GAAGAGCTCCTTCAGGAAATACAATGTGAGAAGGCTCAAGCAAAGACAGCCTCTGAGCTTTCTAAATCCA
TGGAGTCCATGCGTGGGCATTTGCAGGCA
