>Addgene plasmid #73334 | pLVX-EGFP-C3-cenexin | addgene partial sequence | sequence record 139022 | MSCV_C_rev2 5'-ggccagaggccacttgtgtagcgcc-3'
CAGCGGGGCTGCTAAAGCGCATGCTCCAGACTGCCTTGGGAAAAGCGCCTCCCCTACCCGGTAGAATTAT
CTAGAATGCAACCAGACTCGTGGTTCTGCAGGATCTCGATCCCGGTTAACCGGACGCGTCGGCCTAGGGT
CGCGGCCGCGGATCCTCAGGCAGGAGGAGATCGGGAGCGGATGGGAGAGCTAGTCAGGAAGGTGGAATAG
GGACCATCCCCAAACACGTTGGCGTATGATGATTTGAGGAACTGGACGTAGTTCTGCATGCTGCGGTTGG
TGCTCTCGGACTGCTCCAGGCGATCTTTCAGGTCTTGCAGCCGGCTCTGGTAGCGGCGGTCCGCATCATC
ACGGCTCCGCCGCAGCTGGCTCAATTCCGTTTTGGTTCTGCTCAGCTGGGTCTCAAGGTCCAGGATTTTG
TTCTGGGCTGCTCGCTCCTTGGAGAGTGCGTGCTCCTTGGTTTGTTCCACCTGCCTCCTCGCATCTTCAA
TGGCACTCTCCAACTGCCTTGCCAGGGTCCCACATTCCCGTGTTTTCTCCTCCAGCCGCAGCTGGGACTG
GTGGATTGCCTCCTCCCTCTTGGCAATCACCTGTAGGAACTCGATATTCTGGGCACTGGTCGCCTCCAGT
TTCCTCTCCAGTTCATCCACCTTCAGACTCAGCTGTTTATTTTCCTTCTGGGAAGCCTGATGTTTCTCTC
TCGCCATCTCCAGCTTGTCCCCCTGGTGTTCGATCCGGCTGCGCAGGTCTGATATGATGGCTGTGAGGTC
GATGTTCTTCCGCTCATAGCCCTGCAGTTGGTCTTGGCACTCAGCCAGCTTCGCCTCCGTGATCTTCAGG
ATGTCAGGGAGCTGCTGCAGGTCAGCCAGCTGAGACTGGAACTGCCTTCGTGCCGCCTCAATCTCTTTGT
TCATCTCATCTTTAAGGATCTTGTTCTCTTTGTCACAGCGTTCTAGCTGGGCAGCTACTTCATCAGCCTC
CAATCTGGTCTTCATCACCTGACTCTTATAGTTGTCAATCATCCCC
